>Addgene plasmid #73614 | pTriEx-mCherry-LINXa3 | depositor full sequence | sequence record 145590 | pTriEx-mCherry-LINXa3 sequence 6432 bps
TCCTGCATCTTTTAATCAAATCCCAAGATGTGTATAAACGCGCCGGTATGTACAGGAAGAGGTTTATACT
AAACTGTTACATTGCAAACGTGGTTTCGTGTGCCAAGTGTGAAAACCGATGTTTAATCAAGGCTCTGACG
CATTTCTACAACCACGACTCCAAGTGTGTGGGTGAAGTCATGCATCTTTTAATCAAATCCCAAGATGTGT
ATAAACCACCAAACTGCCAAAAAATGAAAACTGTCGACAAGCTCTGTCCGTTTGCTGGCAACTGCAAGGG
TCTCAATCCTATTTGTAATTATTGAATAATAAAACAATTATAAATGTCAAATTTGTTTTTTATTAACGAT
ACAAACCAAACGCAACAAGAACATTTGTAGTATTATCTATAATTGAAAACGCGTAGTTATAATCGCTGAG
GTAATATTTAAAATCATTTTCAAATGATTCACAGTTAATTTGCGACAATATAATTTTATTTTCACATAAA
CTAGACGCCTTGTCGTCTTCTTCTTCGTATTCCTTCTCTTTTTCATTTTTCTCTTCATAAAAATTAACAT
AGTTATTATCGTATCCATATATGTATCTATCGTATAGAGTAAATTTTTTGTTGTCATAAATATATATGTC
TTTTTTAATGGGGTGTATAGTACCGCTGCGCATAGTTTTTCTGTAATTTACAACAGTGCTATTTTCTGGT
AGTTCTTCGGAGTGTGTTGCTTTAATTATTAAATTTATATAATCAATGAATTTGGGATCGTCGGTTTTGT
ACAATATGTTGCCGGCATAGTACGCAGCTTCTTCTAGTTCAATTACACCATTTTTTAGCAGCACCGGATT
AACATAACTTTCCAAAATGTTGTACGAACCGTTAAACAAAAACAGTTCACCTCCCTTTTCTATACTATTG
TCTGCGAGCAGTTGTTTGTTGTTAAAAATAACAGCCATTGTAATGAGACGCACAAACTAATATCACAAAC
TGGAAATGTCTATCAATATATAGTTGCTGATGGCCGGCCGTAATGAGACGCACAAACTAATATCACAAAC
TGGAAATGTCTATCAATATATAGTTGCTCTAGTTATTAATAGTAATCAATTACGGGGTCATTAGTTCATA
GCCCATATATGGAGTTCCGCGTTACATAACTTACGGTAAATGGCCCGCCTGGCTGACCGCCCAACGACCC
CCGCCCATTGACGTCAATAATGACGTATGTTCCCATAGTAACGCCAATAGGGACTTTCCATTGACGTCAA
TGGGTGGAGTATTTACGGTAAACTGCCCACTTGGCAGTACATCAAGTGTATCATATGCCAAGTACGCCCC
CTATTGACGTCAATGACGGTAAATGGCCCGCCTGGCATTATGCCCAGTACATGACCTTATGGGACTTTCC
TACTTGGCAGTACATCTACGTATTAGTCATCGCTATTACCATGCATGGTCGAGGTGAGCCCCACGTTCTG
CTTCACTCTCCCCATCTCCCCCCCCTCCCCACCCCCAATTTTGTATTTATTTATTTTTTAATTATTTTGT
GCAGCGATGGGGGCGGGGGGGGGGGGGGGGCGCGCGCCAGGCGGGGCGGGGCGGGGCGAGGGGCGGGGCG
GGGCGAGGCGGAGAGGTGCGGCGGCAGCCAATCAGAGCGGCGCGCTCCGAAAGTTTCCTTTTATGGCGAG
GCGGCGGCGGCGGCGGCCCTATAAAAAGCGAAGCGCGCGGCGGGCGGGAGTCGCTGCGCGCTGCCTTCGC
CCCGTGCCCCGCTCCGCCGCCGCCTCGCGCCGCCCGCCCCGGCTCTGACTGACCGCGTTACTCCCACAGG
TGAGCGGGCGGGACGGCCCTTCTCCTTCGGGCTGTAATTAGCGCTTGGTTTAATGACGGCTTGTTTCTTT
TCTGTGGCTGCGTGAAAGCCTTGAGGGGCTCCGGGAGGGCCCTTTGTGCGGGGGGAGCGGCTCGGGGCTG
TCCGCGGGGGGACGGCTGCCTTCGGGGGGGACGGGGCAGGGCGGGGTTCGGCTTCTGGCGTGTGACCGGC
GGCTCTAGAGCCTCTGCTAACCATGTTCATGCCTTCTTCTTTTTCCTACAGCTCCTGGGCAACGTGCTGG
TTATTGTGCTGTCTCATCATTTTGGCAAAGAATTGGATCGGACCGAAATTAATACGACTCACTATAGGGG
AATTGTGAGCGGATAACAATTCCCCGGAGTTAATCCGGGACCTTTAATTCAACCCAACACAATATATTAT
AGTTAAATAAGAATTATTATCAAATCATTTGTATATTAATTAAAATACTATACTGTAAATTACATTTTAT
TTACAATCAAAGGAGATATACCATGGTGAGCAAGGGCGAGGAGGATAACATGGCCATCATCAAGGAGTTC
ATGCGCTTCAAGGTGCACATGGAGGGCTCCGTGAACGGCCACGAGTTCGAGATCGAGGGCGAGGGCGAGG
GCCGCCCCTACGAGGGCACCCAGACCGCCAAGCTGAAGGTGACCAAGGGTGGCCCCCTGCCCTTCGCCTG
GGACATCCTGTCCCCTCAGTTCATGTACGGCTCCAAGGCCTACGTGAAGCACCCCGCCGACATCCCCGAC
TACTTGAAGCTGTCCTTCCCCGAGGGCTTCAAGTGGGAGCGCGTGATGAACTTCGAGGACGGCGGCGTGG
TGACCGTGACCCAGGACTCCTCCCTGCAGGACGGCGAGTTCATCTACAAGGTGAAGCTGCGCGGCACCAA
CTTCCCCTCCGACGGCCCTGTAATGCAGAAGAAGACTATGGGCTGGGAGGCCTCCTCCGAGCGGATGTAC
CCCGAGGACGGCGCCCTGAAGGGCGAGATCAAGCAGAGGCTGAAGCTGAAGGACGGCGGCCACTACGACG
CTGAGGTCAAGACCACCTACAAGGCCAAGAAGCCCGTGCAGCTGCCCGGCGCCTACAACGTCAACATCAA
GTTGGACATCACCTCCCACAACGAGGACTACACCATCGTGGAACAGTACGAACGCGCCGAGGGCCGCCAC
TCCACCGGCGGCATGGACGAGCTGTACAAGGGTACCCCGGCCGCCAAGAGGGCGAAGCTGGACGGTTCTG
GAAGTGGATCCTTGGCTACTACACTTGAACGTATTGAGAAGAACTTTGTCATTACTGACCCAAGATTGCC
AGATAATCCCATTATATTCGCGTCCGATAGTTTCTTGCAGTTGACAGAATATAGCCGTGAAGAAATTTTG
GGAAGAAACTGCAGGTTTCTACAAGGTCCTGAAACTGATCGCGCGACAGTGAGAAAAATTAGAGATGCCA
TAGATAACCAAACAGAGGTCACTGTTCAGCTGATTAATTATACAAAGAGTGGTAAAAAGTTCTGGAACCT
CTTTCACTTGCAGCCTATGCGAGATCAGAAGGGAGATGTCCAGTACTTTATTGGGGTTCAGTTGGATGGA
ACTGAGCATGTCCGAGATGCTGCCGAGAGAGAGGGAGTCATGCTGATTAAGAAAACTGCAGAAAATATTG
ATGAAGCGGCAAAAGAGCTGGCCGGGCTGGATCTGTAAAAGCTTGCGGCCGCACAGCTGTATACACGTGC
AAGCCAGCCAGAACTCGCCCCGGAAGACCCCGAGGATCTCGAGCACCACCATCACCATCACCATCACTAA
GTGATTAACCTCAGGTGCAGGCTGCCTATCAGAAGGTGGTGGCTGGTGTGGCCAATGCCCTGGCTCACAA
ATACCACTGAGATCGATCTTTTTCCCTCTGCCAAAAATTATGGGGACATCATGAAGCCCCTTGAGCATCT
GACTTCTGGCTAATAAAGGAAATTTATTTTCATTGCAATAGTGTGTTGGAATTTTTTGTGTCTCTCACTC
GGAAGGACATATGGGAGGGCAAATCATTTAAAACATCAGAATGAGTATTTGGTTTAGAGTTTGGCAACAT
ATGCCCATATGTAACTAGCATAACCCCTTGGGGCCTCTAAACGGGTCTTGAGGGGTTTTTTGCTGAAAGC
ATGCGGAGGAAATTCTCCTTGAAGTTTCCCTGGTGTTCAAAGTAAAGGAGTTTGCACCAGACGCACCTCT
GTTCACTGGTCCGGCGTATTAAAACACGATACATTGTTATTAGTACATTTATTAAGCGCTAGATTCTGTG
CGTTGTTGATTTACAGACAATTGTTGTACGTATTTTAATAATTCATTAAATTTATAATCTTTAGGGTGGT
ATGTTAGAGCGAAAATCAAATGATTTTCAGCGTCTTTATATCTGAATTTAAATATTAAATCCTCAATAGA
TTTGTAAAATAGGTTTCGATTAGTTTCAAACAAGGGTTGTTTTTCCGAACCGATGGCTGGACTATCTAAT
GGATTTTCGCTCAACGCCACAAAACTTGCCAAATCTTGTAGCAGCAATCTAGCTTTGTCGATATTCGTTT
GTGTTTTGTTTTGTAATAAAGGTTCGACGTCGTTCAAAATATTATGCGCTTTTGTATTTCTTTCATCACT
GTCGTTAGTGTACAATTGACTCGACGTAAACACGTTAAATAGAGCTTGGACATATTTAACATCGGGCGTG
TTAGCTTTATTAGGCCGATTATCGTCGTCGTCCCAACCCTCGTCGTTAGAAGTTGCTTCCGAAGACGATT
TTGCCATAGCCACACGACGCCTATTAATTGTGTCGGCTAACACGTCCGCGATCAAATTTGTAGTTGAGCT
TTTTGGAATTGCGATCGCATAACTTCGTATAGCATACATTATACGAAGTTATAAGCTCGGAACGCTGCGC
TCGGTCGTTCGGCTGCGGCGAGCGGTATCAGCTCACTCAAAGGCGGTAATACGGTTATCCACAGAATCAG
GGGATAACGCAGGAAAGAACATGTGAGCAAAAGGCCAGCAAAAGGCCAGGAACCGTAAAAAGGCCGCGTT
GCTGGCGTTTTTCCATAGGCTCCGCCCCCTGACGAGCATCACAAAAATCGACGCTCAAGTCAGAGGTGGC
GAAACCCGACAGGACTATAAAGATACCAGGCGTTTCCCCCTGGAAGCTCCCTCGTGCGCTCTCCTGTTCC
GACCCTGCCGCTTACCGGATACCTGTCCGCCTTTCTCCCTTCGGGAAGCGTGGCGCTTTCTCAATGCTCA
CGCTGTAGGTATCTCAGTTCGGTGTAGGTCGTTCGCTCCAAGCTGGGCTGTGTGCACGAACCCCCCGTTC
AGCCCGACCGCTGCGCCTTATCCGGTAACTATCGTCTTGAGTCCAACCCGGTAAGACACGACTTATCGCC
ACTGGCAGCAGCCACTGGTAACAGGATTAGCAGAGCGAGGTATGTAGGCGGTGCTACAGAGTTCTTGAAG
TGGTGGCCTAACTACGGCTACACTAGAAGAACAGTATTTGGTATCTGCGCTCTGCTGAAGCCAGTTACCT
TCGGAAAAAGAGTTGGTAGCTCTTGATCCGGCAAACAAACCACCGCTGGTAGCGGTGGTTTTTTTGTTTG
CAAGCAGCAGATTACGCGCAGAAAAAAAGGATCTCAAGAAGATCCTTTGTTACCAATGCTTAATCAGTGA
GGCACCTATCTCAGCGATCTGTCTATTTCGTTCATCCATAGTTGCCTGACTCCCCGTCGTGTAGATAACT
ACGATACGGGAGGGCTTACCATCTGGCCCCAGTGCTGCAATGATACCGCGAGACCCACGCTCACCGGCTC
CAGATTTATCAGCAATAAACCAGCCAGCCGGAAGGGCCGAGCGCAGAAGTGGTCCTGCAACTTTATCCGC
CTCCATCCAGTCTATTAATTGTTGCCGGGAAGCTAGAGTAAGTAGTTCGCCAGTTAATAGTTTGCGCAAC
GTTGTTGCCATTGCTACAGGCATCGTGGTGTCACGCTCGTCGTTTGGTATGGCTTCATTCAGCTCCGGTT
CCCAACGATCAAGGCGAGTTACATGATCCCCCATGTTGTGCAAAAAAGCGGTTAGCTCCTTCGGTCCTCC
GATCGTTGTCAGAAGTAAGTTGGCCGCAGTGTTATCACTCATGGTTATGGCAGCACTGCATAATTCTCTT
ACTGTCATGCCATCCGTAAGATGCTTTTCTGTGACTGGTGAGTACTCAACCAAGTCATTCTGAGAATAGT
GTATGCGGCGACCGAGTTGCTCTTGCCCGGCGTCAATACGGGATAATACCGCGCCACATAGCAGAACTTT
AAAAGTGCTCATCATTGGAAAACGTTCTTCGGGGCGAAAACTCTCAAGGATCTTACCGCTGTTGAGATCC
AGTTCGATGTAACCCACTCGTGCACCCAACTGATCTTCAGCATCTTTTACTTTCACCAGCGTTTCTGGGT
GAGCAAAAACAGGAAGGCAAAATGCCGCAAAAAAGGGAATAAGGGCGACACGGAAATGTTGAATACTCAT
ACTCTTCCTTTTTCAATATTATTGAAGCATTTATCAGGGTTATTGTCTCATGTCCGCGCGTT
Features (pLannotate 1.2.2; 22 found; start..end, strand, type, name):
      4..39      +  CDS            lef2 (fragment): baculovirus late expression factor 2
    181..1008    +  misc_recomb    baculovirus recombination region (lef2/ORF603): contains ORF603 and part of lef2
   1020..1078    +  misc_recomb    baculovirus recombination region (ORF603) (fragment): contains ORF603 and part of lef2
   1140..1443    +  enhancer       CMV enhancer: human cytomegalovirus immediate early enhancer
   1449..1726    +  promoter       chicken β-actin promoter: No description available
   1727..1862    +  intron         hybrid intron (fragment): hybrid between chicken β-actin (CBA) and minute virus of mice (MMV) introns (Gray et al., 2011)
   1951..2081    +  intron         chimeric intron (fragment): chimera between introns from chicken β-actin and rabbit β-globin
   2150..2168    +  promoter       T7 promoter: promoter for bacteriophage T7 RNA polymerase
   2169..2193    +  protein_bind   lac operator: The lac repressor binds to the lac operator to inhibit transcription in E. coli. This inhibition can be relieved by adding lactose or isopropyl-β-D-thiogalactopyranoside (IPTG). lac repressor encoded by lacI
   2209..2318    +  promoter       p10 promoter: baculovirus promoter for expression in insect cells
   2333..3040    +  CDS            mCherry: mCherry is a basic (constitutively fluorescent) red fluorescent protein published in 2004, derived from Discosoma sp.. It is reported to be a very rapidly-maturing monomer with low acid sensitivity.
   3113..3430    +  CDS            miniSOG: miniSOG is a basic (constitutively fluorescent) cyan fluorescent protein published in 2011, derived from Arabidopsis thaliana. It requires the cofactor flavin for fluorescence.
   3575..3607    +  CDS            HSV tag: HSV (herpes simplex virus) epitope tag
   3617..3634    +  CDS            6xHis: 6xHis affinity tag
   3649..3717    +  CDS            HBB (fragment): HBB_PONPY - Experimental evidence at transcript level: Swiss-Prot protein existence level 2. Involved in oxygen transport from the lung to the various peripheral tissues. From Pongo pygmaeus (Bornean orangutan).
   3792..3847    +  polyA_signal   β-globin poly(A) signal: rabbit β-globin polyadenylation signal (Gil and Proudfoot, 1987)
   3935..3982    +  terminator     T7 terminator: transcription terminator for bacteriophage T7 RNA polymerase
   3995..4700    +  misc_recomb    baculovirus recombination region (ORF1629): contains part of ORF1629
   4709..4742    +  protein_bind   loxP: Cre-mediated recombination occurs in the 8-bp core sequence (GCATACAT). Cre recombinase
   4910..5497    -  rep_origin     ori: high-copy-number ColE1/pMB1/pBR322/pUC origin of replication
   5510..6370    -  CDS            AmpR: β-lactamase; bla; confers resistance to ampicillin, carbenicillin, and related antibiotics
   6371..6422    -  promoter       AmpR promoter (fragment): bla
