[The description below was written by a language model from this plasmid's Addgene catalogue record and pLannotate feature annotations shown in this document.]
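Description:
pTriEx-mCherry-LINXa3 is a roughly 6.4 kb expression plasmid built on the pTriEx backbone, a multi-host vector that can drive the same open reading frame in mammalian, insect and bacterial cells. It is maintained in E. coli through a high-copy ColE1/pUC-type origin and selected with ampicillin via the β-lactamase gene. Upstream of the coding region, three promoter systems are stacked: a CMV enhancer joined to the chicken β-actin promoter with intron fragments for mammalian expression, a T7 promoter with lac operator for inducible bacterial expression, and the baculovirus p10 promoter for insect cells. Flanking lef2/ORF603 and ORF1629 regions permit recombination into a baculovirus genome. A rabbit β-globin polyadenylation signal and a T7 terminator close the transcription unit, and a single loxP site lies in the backbone.

The payload is mCherry fused to the N terminus of LINXa3, a 489 bp synthetic insert derived in part from Avena sativa and cloned between KpnI and HindIII sites. The automated annotation labels part of this insert as miniSOG. This most likely reflects sequence similarity among flavin-binding LOV domains rather than the presence of miniSOG itself, since the catalogue lists oat as the source species. HSV and 6xHis tag sequences from the backbone are annotated downstream of the insert, but the record does not say whether they are in frame with the fusion.

According to the record, LINXa3 is a light-induced nuclear export switch. The red fluorescent fusion lets the protein's movement out of the nucleus on illumination be followed by microscopy in mammalian cells, and the associated publication applied this approach to study the dynamics of epigenetic modifications.
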