Addgene plasmid #73614: pTriEx-mCherry-LINXa3
Purpose: Light-induced nuclear export switch for microscopy in mammalian cells.
Depositing lab: Brian Kuhlman. Depositing organization: University of North Carolina at Chapel Hill. Publication: Light-induced nuclear export reveals rapid dynamics of epigenetic modifications. Yumerefendi H, Lerner AM, Zimmerman SP, Hahn K, Bear JE, Strahl BD, Kuhlman B. Nat Chem Biol. 2016 Jun;12(6):399-401. doi: 10.1038/nchembio.2068. Epub 2016 Apr 18. PubMed 27089030.
Backbone
  Vector backbone: pTriEx
  Backbone size w/o insert (bp): 5940
  Total vector size (bp): 6429
  Vector type: Mammalian Expression, Bacterial Expression, Insect Expression
Growth in bacteria
  Bacterial resistance: Ampicillin, 100 μg/mL
  Growth temperature: 37°C
  Growth strain: DH5alpha
  Copy number: High Copy
Gene/Insert
  Gene/Insert name: LINXa3
  Species: Synthetic; Avena Sativa
  Insert size (bp): 489
  Promoter: Chicken B-Actin
  Tag / fusion protein: mCherry (N terminal on insert)
  Cloning method: Restriction Enzyme; 5′ cloning site KpnI (not destroyed); 3′ cloning site HindIII (not destroyed)
  Sequencing primers: 5′ CCCAACACAATATATTATAGTTAAATAAGAATTATTATC; 3′ GGTGGTGCTCGAGATCCTCGGGG
Terms and licenses: Academic/Nonprofit Terms; Industry Terms: Not Available to Industry
How to cite: pTriEx-mCherry-LINXa3 was a gift from Brian Kuhlman (Addgene plasmid # 73614 ; http://n2t.net/addgene:73614 ; RRID:Addgene_73614)
