>Addgene plasmid #73614 | pTriEx-mCherry-LINXa3 | addgene partial sequence | sequence record 145587 | pTriExUP 5'-GGTTATTGTGCTGTCTCATCA-3'
AATTATCGACTCACTATAGGGGAATTGTGAGCGGATAACAATTCCCCGGAGTTAATCCGGGACCTTTAAT
TCAACCCAACACAATATATTATAGTTAAATAAGAATTATTATCAAATCATTTGTATATTAATTAAAATAC
TATACTGTAAATTACATTTTATTTACAATCAAAGGAGATATACCATGGTGAGCAAGGGCGAGGAGGATAA
CATGGCCATCATCAAGGAGTTCATGCGCTTCAAGGTGCACATGGAGGGCTCCGTGAACGGCCACGAGTTC
GAGATCGAGGGCGAGGGCGAGGGCCGCCCCTACGAGGGCACCCAGACCGCCAAGCTGAAGGTGACCAAGG
GTGGCCCCCTGCCCTTCGCCTGGGACATCCTGTCCCCTCAGTTCATGTACGGCTCCAAGGCCTACGTGAA
GCACCCCGCCGACATCCCCGACTACTTGAAGCTGTCCTTCCCCGAGGGCTTCAAGTGGGAGCGCGTGATG
AACTTCGAGGACGGCGGCGTGGTGACCGTGACCCAGGACTCCTCCCTGCAGGACGGCGAGTTCATCTACA
AGGTGAAGCTGCGCGGCACCAACTTCCCCTCCGACGGCCCTGTAATGCAGAAGAAGACTATGGGCTGGGA
GGCCTCCTCCGAGCGGATGTACCCCGAGGACGGCGCCCTGAAGGGCGAGATCAAGCAGAGGCTGAAGCTG
AAGGACGGCGGCCACTACGACGCTGAGGTCAAGACCACCTACAAGGCCAAGAAGCCCGTGCAGCTGCCCG
GCGCCTACAACGTCAACATCAAGTTGGACATCACCTCCCACAACGAGGACTACACCATCGTGGAACAGTA
CGAACGCGCCGAGGGCCGCCACTCCACCGGCGGCATGGACGAGCTGTACAAGGG
