>Addgene plasmid #73614 | pTriEx-mCherry-LINXa3 | addgene partial sequence | sequence record 145588 | pTriExDOWN 5'-TCGATCTCAGTGGTATTTGTG-3'
ACCTTCTGATAGGCAGCCTGCACCTGAGGTTAATCACTTAGTGATGGTGATGGTGATGGTGGTGCTCGAG
ATCCTCGGGGTCTTCCGGGGCGAGTTCTGGCTGGCTTGCACGTGTATACAGCTGTGCGGCCGCAAGCTTT
TACAGATCCAGCCCGGCCAGCTCTTTTGCCGCTTCATCAATATTTTCTGCAGTTTTCTTAATCAGCATGA
CTCCCTCTCTCTCGGCAGCATCTCGGACATGCTCAGTTCCATCCAACTGAACCCCAATAAAGTACTGGAC
ATCTCCCTTCTGATCTCGCATAGGCTGCAAGTGAAAGAGGTTCCAGAACTTTTTACCACTCTTTGTATAA
TTAATCAGCTGAACAGTGACCTCTGTTTGGTTATCTATGGCATCTCTAATTTTTCTCACTGTCGCGCGAT
CAGTTTCAGGACCTTGTAGAAACCTGCAGTTTCTTCCCAAAATTTCTTCACGGCTATATTCTGTCAACTG
CAAGAAACTATCGGACGCGAATATAATGGGATTATCTGGCAATCTTGGGTCAGTAATGACAAAGTTCTTC
TCAATACGTTCAAGTGTAGTAGCCAAGGATCCACTTCCAGAACCGTCCAGCTTCGCCCTCTTGGCGGCCG
GGGTACCCTTGTACAGCTCGTCCATGCCGCCGGTGGAGTGGCGGCCCTCGGCGCGTTCGTACTGTTCCAC
GATGGTGTAGTCCTCGTTGTGGGAGGTGATGTCCAACTTGATGTTGACGTTGTAGGCGCCGGGCAGCTGC
ACGGGCTTCTTGGCCTTGTAGGTGGTCTTGACCTCAGCGTCGTAGTGGCCGCCGTCCTTCAGCTTCAGCC
TCTGCTTGAT
